Addgene plasmid #79215: pAB088h
Purpose: Directed Evolution of Protein-Protein Interactions
Depositing lab: David Liu. Depositing organization: Harvard University. Publication: Continuous evolution of Bacillus thuringiensis toxins overcomes insect resistance. Badran AH, Guzov VM, Huai Q, Kemp MM, Vishwanath P, Kain W, Nance AM, Evdokimov A, Moshiri F, Turner KH, Wang P, Malvar T, Liu DR. Nature. 2016 May 5;533(7601):58-63. doi: 10.1038/nature17938. Epub 2016 Apr 27. PubMed 27120167.
Backbone
  Vector backbone: SC101
  Backbone manufacturer: David Liu Lab
  Backbone size w/o insert (bp): 2992
  Vector type: Bacterial Expression
Growth in bacteria
  Bacterial resistance: Ampicillin, 100 μg/mL
  Growth temperature: 37°C
  Growth strain: NEB Turbo
  Copy number: Low Copy
Gene/Insert
  Gene/Insert name: PlacZ-opt (OR1+2) gIII, luxAB; Ppro1 434cI-TnCAD-F3
  Species: Synthetic
  Promoter: PlacZ-opt (OR1+2); Ppro1
  Cloning method: Ligation Independent Cloning
  Sequencing primers: 5′ n/a; 3′ n/a
Terms and licenses: Academic/Nonprofit Terms; Industry Terms: Not Available to Industry
How to cite: pAB088h was a gift from David Liu (Addgene plasmid # 79215 ; http://n2t.net/addgene:79215 ; RRID:Addgene_79215)
