[The description below was written by a language model from this plasmid's Addgene catalogue record and pLannotate feature annotations shown in this document.]
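Description:
pAB088h is a low-copy bacterial plasmid built on a pSC101 backbone. It is maintained in E. coli through the pSC101 origin together with its required Rep101 (RepA) replication protein, and it is selected with ampicillin via a bla cassette driven by its own promoter. The record gives its purpose as directed evolution of protein-protein interactions. Its layout fits that of an accessory plasmid for phage-assisted continuous evolution coupled to a bacterial two-hybrid circuit, although the record does not use those terms.

The payload consists of two units. In the first, a modified lac promoter, PlacZ-opt carrying OR1+2 operator sites, drives M13 gene III followed by luxA and luxB from Photorhabdus luminescens. Gene III encodes the minor coat protein pIII that M13 needs to produce infectious progeny, so phage propagation can be made dependent on activation of this promoter. The co-transcribed LuxAB luciferase gives a luminescent readout of the same transcriptional event.

In the second unit, on the opposite strand, the constitutive Ppro1 promoter expresses 434cI-TnCAD-F3, a fusion of the phage 434 cI repressor DNA-binding protein to a fragment designated TnCAD-F3. The record does not define this fragment, though the associated publication concerns Bacillus thuringiensis toxins and insect resistance. The automated annotation labels the repressor portion as a partial match to the P22 C2 repressor, which probably reflects homology rather than the actual identity stated in the catalogue. A FLAG fragment is annotated beside it, and the region downstream, where the TnCAD-F3 portion would lie, is unannotated.

Presumably, the operator-bound fusion presents the target at the promoter, so that an interacting partner supplied separately can switch on gene III and luxAB. rrnB terminators insulate the transcription units.
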