Features (pLannotate 1.2.2; 13 found; start..end, strand, type, name):
      1..951     -  CDS            Rep101: RepA protein needed for replication with the pSC101 origin; rep101
    999..1221    -  rep_origin     pSC101 ori: low-copy replication origin that requires the Rep101 protein
   1723..1758    -  terminator     rrnB T1 terminator (fragment): Escherichia coli rrnB; transcription terminator T1 from the E. coli rrnB gene
   1911..3184    +  CDS            M13 gene III (fragment) (sequence partly withheld): pIII; III; minor coat protein
   3184..4263    +  CDS            luxA (sequence partly withheld): LUXA1_PHOLU - Experimental evidence at protein level: Swiss-Prot protein existence level 1. Light-emitting reaction in luminous bacteria. From Photorhabdus luminescens (Xenorhabdus luminescens).
   4327..5307    +  CDS            LuxB: LuxB luciferase subunit; luxB; from the Photorhabdus luminescens bioluminescence operon
   6078..6098    -  CDS            FLAG (fragment): FLAG® epitope tag, followed by an enterokinase cleavage site
   6114..6716    -  CDS            C2 (fragment): RPC2_BPP22 - Experimental evidence at protein level: Swiss-Prot protein existence level 1. This protein allows the phage to reside inactively in the chromosome of its host bacterium. This lysogenic state is maintained by binding of regulatory protein C2 to the OR and OL operators, preventing transcription of proteins necessary for lytic development. From Salmonella phage P22 (Bacteriophage P22).
   6933..6960    -  terminator     rrnB T2 terminator: transcription terminator T2 from the E. coli rrnB gene
   7052..7138    -  terminator     rrnB T1 terminator: Escherichia coli rrnB; transcription terminator T1 from the E. coli rrnB gene
   7140..7255    -  ncRNA          5S rRNA: Accession: RF00001 - 5S ribosomal RNA
   7354..8214    -  CDS            AmpR: β-lactamase; bla; confers resistance to ampicillin, carbenicillin, and related antibiotics
   8215..8319    -  promoter       AmpR promoter: bla
>Addgene plasmid #79215 | pAB088h | depositor full sequence | sequence record 148336 | Full Sequence
TCAGATCCTTCCGTATTTAGCCAGTATGTTCTCTAGTGTGGTTCGTTGTTTTTGCGTGAGCCATGAGAAC
GAACCATTGAGATCATGCTTACTTTGCATGTCACTCAAAAATTTTGCCTCAAAACTGGTGAGCTGAATTT
TTGCAGTTAAAGCATCGTGTAGTGTTTTTCTTAGTCCGTTACGTAGGTAGGAATCTGATGTAATGGTTGT
TGGTATTTTGTCACCATTCATTTTTATCTGGTTGTTCTCAAGTTCGGTTACGAGATCCATTTGTCTATCT
AGTTCAACTTGGAAAATCAACGTATCAGTCGGGCGGCCTCGCTTATCAACCACCAATTTCATATTGCTGT
AAGTGTTTAAATCTTTACTTATTGGTTTCAAAACCCATTGGTTAAGCCTTTTAAACTCATGGTAGTTATT
TTCAAGCATTAACATGAACTTAAATTCATCAAGGCTAATCTCTATATTTGCCTTGTGAGTTTTCTTTTGT
GTTAGTTCTTTTAATAACCACTCATAAATCCTCATAGAGTATTTGTTTTCAAAAGACTTAACATGTTCCA
GATTATATTTTATGAATTTTTTTAACTGGAAAAGATAAGGCAATATCTCTTCACTAAAAACTAATTCTAA
TTTTTCGCTTGAGAACTTGGCATAGTTTGTCCACTGGAAAATCTCAAAGCCTTTAACCAAAGGATTCCTG
ATTTCCACAGTTCTCGTCATCAGCTCTCTGGTTGCTTTAGCTAATACACCATAAGCATTTTCCCTACTGA
TGTTCATCATCTGAGCGTATTGGTTATAAGTGAACGATACCGTCCGTTCTTTCCTTGTAGGGTTTTCAAT
CGTGGGGTTGAGTAGTGCCACACAGCATAAAATTAGCTTGGTTTCATGCTCCGTTAAGTCATAGCGACTA
ATCGCTAGTTCATTTGCTTTGAAAACAACTAATTCAGACATACATCTCAATTGGTCTAGGTAATTTTAAT
CACTATACCAATTGAGATGGGCTAGTCAATGATAATTACTAGTCCTTTTCCTTTGAGTTGTGGGTATCTG
TAAATTCTGCTAGACCTTTGCTGGAAAACTTGTAAATTCTGCTAGACCCTCTGTAAATTCCGCTAGACCT
TTGTGTGTTTTTTTTGTTTATATTCAAGTGGTTATAATTTATAGAATAAAGAAAGAATAAAAAAAGATAA
AAAGAATAGATCCCAGCCCTGTGTATAACTCACTACTTTAGTCAGTTCCGCAGTATTACAAAAGGATGTC
GCAAACGCTGTTTGCTCCTCTACAAAACAGACCTTAAAACCCTAAAGGCTTAAGTAGCACCCTCGCAAGC
TCGGGCAAATCGCTGAATATTCCTTTTGTCTCCGACCATCAGGCACCTGAGTCGCTGTCTTTTTCGTGAC
ATTCAGTTCGCTGCGCTCACGGCTCTGGCAGTGAATGGGGGTAAATGGCACTACAGGCGCCTTTTATGGA
TTCATGCAAGGAAACTACCCATAATACAAGAAAAGCCCGTCACGGGCTTCTCAGGGCGTTTTATGGCGGG
TCTGCTATGTGGTGCTATCTGACTTTTTGCTGTTCAGCAGTTCCTGCCCTCTGCTTTTCCAGTCTGACCA
CTTCGGCTTATCCCGTGACAGGTCATTCAGACTGGCTAATGCACCCAGTAAGGCAGCGGGCTCATCAACA
GGCTTACCCGTCGTACGGTCAAGAGGACATCCGGGCAAATGCAACGAAAGGCTCAGTCGAAAGACTGGGC
CTTTCGTTGCGCTGCGGAGACTTAGGGACCCTAAAACAAGATACATTGTATGAAAATACAAGAAAGTTTG
TTCATTAGGCACCCCGGGCTTTACTCGTAAAGCTTCCGGCGCGTATGTTGTGTCGACCGACCTGCAGGTG
CAGTAAGGAGGAAAAAAAAA
[85 nt withheld, positions 1911-1995]
C
[98 nt withheld, positions 1997-2094]
A
[92 nt withheld, positions 2096-2187]
TGGTTCT
[206 nt withheld, positions 2195-2400]
G
[176 nt withheld, positions 2402-2577]
CCAATCGTCTGACCTGCCTCAACCTCCTGTC
[82 nt withheld, positions 2609-2690]
GCTCTGAGGGA
[161 nt withheld, positions 2702-2862]
T
[41 nt withheld, positions 2864-2904]
T
[62 nt withheld, positions 2906-2967]
A
[35 nt withheld, positions 2969-3003]
CCTCCCTCAATCGGTTGAATGTCGCCCTTTTGTCTTTGGCGCTGGTAAACCTTACGAGTTCAGTATCGAC
TGCGATAAGATCAACCTGTTCCGC
[50 nt withheld, positions 3098-3147]
T
[37 nt withheld, positions 3149-3185]
GAAATTTGGAAACTTTTTGCTTACATACCAACCTCCCCAATTTTCCCAAACAGAGGTAATGAAACGTTTG
GTTAAATTAGGTCGCATCTCTGAGGAGTGTGGTTTTGATACCGTATGGTTACTGGAGCATCATTTCACGG
AGTTTGGTTTGCTTGGTAACCCTTATGTCGCTGCTGCATATTTACTTGGCGCGACTAAAAAATTGAATGT
AGGAACTGCCGCTATTGTTCTTCCCACAGCCCATCCAGTACGCCAACTTGAAGATGTGAATTTATTGGAT
CAAATGTCAAAAGGACGATTTCGGTTTGGTATTTGCCGAGGGCTTTACAACAAGGACTTTCGCGTATTCG
GCACAGATATGAATAACAGTCGCGCCTTAGCGGAATGCTGGTACGGGCTGATAAAGAATGGCATGACAGA
GGGATATATGGAAGCTGATAATGAACATATCAAGTTCCATAAGGTAAAAGTAAACCCCGCGGCGTATAGC
AGAGGTGGCGCACCGGTTTATGTGGTGGCTGAATCAGCTTCGACGACTGAGTGGGCTGCTCAATTTGGCC
TACCGATGATATTAAGTTGGATTATAAATACTAACGAAAAGAAAGCACAACTTGAGCTTTATAATGAAGT
GGCTCAAGAATATGGGCACGATATTCATAATATCGACCATTGCTTATCATATATAACATCTGTAGATCAT
GACTCAATTAAAGCGAAAGAGATTTGCCGGAAATTTCTGGGGCATTGGTATGATTCTTATGTGAATGCTA
CGACTATTTTTGATGATTCAGACCAAACAAGAGGTTATGATTTCAATAAAGGGCAGTGGCGTGACTTTGT
ATTAAAAGGACATAAAGATACTAATCGCCGTATTGATTACAGTTACGAAATCAATCCCGTGGGAACGCCG
CAGGAATGTATTGACATAATTCAAAAAGACATTGATGCTACAGGAATATCAAATATTTGTTGTGGATTTG
AAGCTAATGGAACAGTAGATGAAATTATTGCTTCCATGAAGCTCTTCCAGTCTGATGTCATGCCATTTCT
TAAAGAAAAACAACGTTCGCTATTATATTATGGCGGTGGCGGTAGCGGCGGTGGCGGTAGCGGCGGTGGC
GGTAGCGGCGGTGGCGGTAGCAAATTTGGATTGTTCTTCCTTAACTTCATCAATTCAACAACTGTTCAAG
AACAGAGTATAGTTCGCATGCAGGAAATAACGGAGTATGTTGATAAGTTGAATTTTGAACAGATTTTAGT
GTATGAAAATCATTTTTCAGATAATGGTGTTGTCGGCGCTCCTCTGACTGTTTCTGGTTTTCTGCTCGGT
TTAACAGAGAAAATTAAAATTGGTTCATTAAATCACATCATTACAACTCATCATCCTGTCCGCATAGCGG
AGGAAGCTTGCTTATTGGATCAGTTAAGTGAAGGGAGATTTATTTTAGGGTTTAGTGATTGCGAAAAAAA
AGATGAAATGCATTTTTTTAATCGCCCGGTTGAATATCAACAGCAACTATTTGAAGAGTGTTATGAAATC
ATTAACGATGCTTTAACAACAGGCTATTGTAATCCAGATAACGATTTTTATAGCTTCCCTAAAATATCTG
TAAATCCCCATGCTTATACGCCAGGCGGACCTCGGAAATATGTAACAGCAACCAGTCATCATATTGTTGA
GTGGGCGGCCAAAAAAGGTATTCCTCTCATCTTTAAGTGGGATGATTCTAATGATGTTAGATATGAATAT
GCTGAAAGATATAAAGCCGTTGCGGATAAATATGACGTTGACCTATCAGAGATAGACCATCAGTTAATGA
TATTAGTTAACTATAACGAAGATAGTAATAAAGCTAAACAAGAGACGCGTGCATTTATTAGTGATTATGT
TCTTGAAATGCACCCTAATGAAAATTTCGAAAATAAACTTGAAGAAATAATTGCAGAAAACGCTGTCGGA
AATTATACGGAGTGTATAACTGCGGCTAAGTTGGCAATTGAAAAGTGTGGTGCGAAAAGTGTATTGCTGT
CCTTTGAACCAATGAATGATTTGATGAGCCAAAAAAATGTAATCAATATTGTTGATGATAATATTAAGAA
GTACCACACGGAATATACCTAAACGGAGCCAATGTACGCAAAAAACCCCGCTTCAGCGGGGTTTTTTCGC
CAAAAAAAACCCCGCCCTGTCAGGGGCGGGGTTTTTTTTTAGGGCCCTACTGACTGTTATGTGAGGCTGT
TGTCCACGCCCAGCTCTGGGCTGGAGCCACCCACAAAGTCCTCCAGATGCAGCTCGCGAGTTAACAGGGT
TTCCTGAATCGCACGCAGCAGTATTGTGTTACTACGGAGCTGCTCGATCTCGTCGGTGGTGGCGGGCACG
TGGTTCCGTATGAAGTGCGCGCGCACCTCGGTGCGGTCGTCGCGCGCGGCGCCGCTGCTGTCCGGCGCGC
GCAGCACCGCGTCGATGTTGCACGTCAGGCTGAACACCGACGAGAACGTGTCCGCGATGAAAGCACGGTT
GGAGTCAACGACATCCAGCGTGTTGTTGAACAAGAAGTAGACTCTGTTGAGATGAGTGATCAGATAGATC
TTCACGTCAGTACGGGCTTCTGCACCACGGGTGTCTGTAGCCACGACATCGAACTCGAACATGCCGACCA
TAGTATCCAGCGGGTTCATGTTGAGGGACAGGACGCCGCTGCTCGGGTGCAGCGTGAAGGCGGACTCACG
CACGCCCTCCAGCGAGGGGTCCACCACCATCGTGTCCAGGTCCATCGTGTACGTTATGTCTAGGCCTTCG
GTATGTGTCGCATGAACAGTGAGTAGTTCCCTGTTGGATGTATCCGTCTCGTAGATGCCGGCGGTGTAGA
TCTCACGCTCGAATACTGGCCGCTTGTCATCGTCGTCCTTGTAGTCTACGAATTTTACCCTCGCTTCCAC
GACAACACCGATAATCTTGCAGTTTCCGTTGATAGGAGTCATAGGCCATGAAGGATTCAGGCCTTTCAGG
TACTTCTGACCGCCATCTATGACCAGTTTCTTGAATGTTGCTTCGTTCGCGTCAGTCAGTTTGGCTACAA
CAAGGCTTCCATTCACTGGCTCCCGTCCAGTATCTACTAACACCATATGACCTTCAGGGATGCTTTGACC
TACAGGTGAGGTCATGGAATCACCTTCAACCTTCAGCCAGAATCCATTGCCTAATAAGTTAACGTCACTG
TCATACCATTCATCAATGTCCTTGATATCGTAGGGTTCACAAGCTTCACACCACGAACGAGCTCTAACCA
TGCTAATCAATGGATATTTCCCTTTGGGCTCAACGTGCCCAACAAATCTAACATTCGAATCAGAGGTGCC
ATTGAGCAGCCAGTCAACACTTACGCCAAGAGCTGACGCAAGTTCTGGTAAAAAGCGTGGTCGCTTAGTT
TTACCGTTTTCGAGCTGCTCTATAGACTGCTGGGTAGTCCCCACCTTTTGAGCAAGTTCAGCCTGGTTAA
GTCCAAGCTGAATTCTTTTGCTTTTTACCCTGCTGCTGATACTCATTTTTTTTTCCTCCTTACTCTAGTA
AAAGTTAAACAAAATTATTTGTAGAGGGAAACCGTTGTGGTCTCCCTGAATATAGATACCGAGCCTTATG
CATGCCCGTAAAGTTATCCAGCAACCACTCATAGACCTAGGGCAGCAGATAGGGACGACGTGGTGTTAGC
TGTGCTCTAGAATCCTCAGCGAGTTTGTAGAAACGCAAAAAGGCCATCCGTCAGGATGGCCTTCTGCTTA
ATTTGATGCCTGGCAGTTTATGGCGGGCGTCCTGCCCGCCACCCTCCGGGCCGTTGCTTCGCAACGTTCA
AATCCGCTCCCGGCGGATTTGTCCTACTCAGGAGAGCGTTCACCGACAAACAACAGATAAAACGAAAGGC
CCAGTCTTTCGACTGAGCCTTTCGTTTTATTTGATGCCTGGCAGTTCCCTACTCTCGCATGGGGAGACCC
CACACTACCATCGGCGCTACGGCGTTTCACTTCTGAGTTCGGCATGGGGTCAGGTGGGACCACCGCGCTA
CTGCCGCCAGGCAAATTCTGTTTTATCAGACCGCTTCTGCGTTCTGATTTAATCTGTATCAGGCTGAAAA
TCTTCTCTCATCCGCCAAAACAGCCATGCCCATGGCGTTTACCAATGCTTAATCAGTGAGGCACCTATCT
CAGCGATCTGTCTATTTCGTTCATCCATAGTTGCCTGACTCCCCGTCGTGTAGATAACTACGATACGGGA
GGGCTTACCATCTGGCCCCAGTGCTGCAATGATACCGCGAGACCCACGCTCACCGGCTCCAGATTTATCA
GCAATAAACCAGCCAGCCGGAAGGGCCGAGCGCAGAAGTGGTCCTGCAACTTTATCCGCCTCCATCCAGT
CTATTAATTGTTGCCGGGAAGCTAGAGTAAGTAGTTCGCCAGTTAATAGTTTGCGCAACGTTGTTGCCAT
TGCTACAGGCATCGTGGTGTCACGCTCGTCGTTTGGTATGGCTTCATTCAGCTCCGGTTCCCAACGATCA
AGGCGAGTTACATGATCCCCCATGTTGTGCAAAAAAGCGGTTAGCTCCTTCGGTCCTCCGATCGTTGTCA
GAAGTAAGTTGGCCGCAGTGTTATCACTCATGGTTATGGCAGCACTGCATAATTCTCTTACTGTCATGCC
ATCCGTAAGATGCTTTTCTGTGACTGGTGAGTACTCAACCAAGTCATTCTGAGAATAGTGTATGCGGCGA
CCGAGTTGCTCTTGCCCGGCGTCAATACGGGATAATACCGCGCCACATAGCAGAACTTTAAAAGTGCTCA
TCATTGGAAAACGTTCTTCGGGGCGAAAACTCTCAAGGATCTTACCGCTGTTGAGATCCAGTTCGATGTA
ACCCACTCGTGCACCCAACTGATCTTCAGCATCTTTTACTTTCACCAGCGTTTCTGGGTGAGCAAAAACA
GGAAGGCAAAATGCCGCAAAAAAGGGAATAAGGGCGACACGGAAATGTTGAATACTCATACTCTTCCTTT
TTCAATATTATTGAAGCATTTATCAGGGTTATTGTCTCATGAGCGGATACATATTTGAATGTATTTAGAA
AAATAAACAAATAGGGGTTCCGCGCACATTTCCCCGAAAAGTGCCACCTGACGTCTAAGAAACCATTATT
ATCATGACATTAACCTATAAAAATAGGCGTATCACGAGGCCCTTAGGCCAAATAGGCCGT
