>Addgene plasmid #79215 | pAB088h | addgene partial sequence | sequence record 151292 | pCL52_2-F 5'-GCTTCTCAGGGCGTTTTATG-3'
GCCCTCTGCTTTTCCAGTCTGACCACTTCGGCTTATCCCGTGACAGGTCATTCAGACTGGCTAATGCACC
CAGTAAGGCAGCGGGCTCATCAACAGGCTTACCCGTCGTACGGTCAAGAGGACATCCGGGCAAATGCAAC
GAAAGGCTCAGTCGAAAGACTGGGCCTTTCGTTGCGCTGCGGAGACTTAGGGACCCTAAAACAAGATACA
TTGTATGAAAATACAAGAAAGTTTGTTCATTAGGCACCCCGGGCTTTACTCGTAAAGCTTCCGGCGCGTA
TGTTGTGTCGACCGACCTGCAGGTGCAGTAAGGAGGAAAAAAAAA
[85 nt withheld, positions 326-410]
C
[98 nt withheld, positions 412-509]
A
[92 nt withheld, positions 511-602]
TGGTTCT
[160 nt withheld, positions 610-769]
