>Addgene plasmid #79215 | pAB088h | addgene partial sequence | sequence record 151293 | Amp-F 5'-AAGCCCTCCCGTATCGTAGT-3'
GCACTATGGATGAACGAAATAGACAGATCGCTGAGATAGGTGCCTCACTGATTAAGCATTGGTAAACGCC
ATGGGCATGGCTGTTTTGGCGGATGAGAGAAGATTTTCAGCCTGATACAGATTAAATCAGAACGCAGAAG
CGGTCTGATAAAACAGAATTTGCCTGGCGGCAGTAGCGCGGTGGTCCCACCTGACCCCATGCCGAACTCA
GAAGTGAAACGCCGTAGCGCCGATGGTAGTGTGGGGTCTCCCCATGCGAGAGTAGGGAACTGCCAGGCAT
CAAATAAAACGAAAGGCTCAGTCGAAAGACTGGGCCTTTCGTTTTATCTGTTGTTTGTCGGTGAACGCTC
TCCTGAGTAGGACAAATCCGCCGGGAGCGGATTTGAACGTTGCGAAGCAACGGCCCGGAGGGTGGCGGGC
AGGACGCCCGCCATAAACTGCCAGGCATCAAATTAAG
