>Addgene plasmid #79215 | pAB088h | addgene partial sequence | sequence record 152348 | LuxB-F 5'-gtcctttgaaccaatgaatg-3'
ATATTGTTGATGATAATATTAAGAAGTACCACACGGAATATACCTAAACGGAGCCAATGTACGCAAAAAA
CCCCGCTTCAGCGGGGTTTTTTCGCCAAAAAAAACCCCGCCCTGTCAGGGGCGGGGTTTTTTTTTAGGGC
CCTACTGACTGTTATGTGAGGCTGTTGTCCACGCCCAGCTCTGGGCTGGAGCCACCCACAAAGTCCTCCA
GATGCAGCTCGCGAGTTAACAGGGTTTCCTGAATCGCACGCAGCAGTATTGTGTTACTACGGAGCTGCTC
GATCTCGTCGGTGGTGGCGGGCACGTGGTTCCGTATGAAGTGCGCGCGCACCTCGGTGCGGTCGTCGCGC
GCGGCGCCGCTGCTGTCCGGCGCGCGCAGCACCGCGTCGATGTTGCACGTCAGGCTGAACACCGACGAGA
ACGTGTCCGCGATGAAAGCACGGTTGGAGTCAACGACATCCAGCGTGTTGTTGAACAAGAAGTAGACTCT
GTTGAGATGAGTGATCAGATAGATCTTCACGTCAGTACGGGCTTCTGCACCACGGGTGTCTGTAGCCACG
ACATCGAACTCGAACATGCCGACCATAGTATCCAGCGGGTTCATGTTGAGGGACAGGACGCCGCTGCTCG
GGTGCAGCGTGAAGGCGGACTCACGCACGCCCTCCAGCGAGGGGTCCACCACCATCGTGTCCAGGTCCAT
CGTGTACGTTATGTCTAGGCC
